>Addgene plasmid #123251 | pCEP4-DU422gp140-TM | depositor full sequence | sequence record 235207 | pCEP4-DU422gp140-TM sequence 12328 bps
GCCACCATGCCCATGGGTTCCCTCCAACCACTTGCAACGCTTTATCTGCTCGGCATGCTTGTAGCGTCAG
TGCTTGCAAATCTCGACCTTTGGGTCACCGTATACTACGGAGTCCCCGTGTGGAAAGAGGCTAAGACGAC
CCTGTTTTGTGCGTCAGACGCGAAAGCGTATGACAAGGAAGTGCATAACGTGTGGGCAACACACGCATGT
GTTCCGACGGACCCTAACCCGCAGGAAATCGTCCTTGAAAACGTGACCGAAAACTTCAACATGTGGAAGA
ACGACATGGTTGACCAAATGCACGAGGACATAATCAGTCTTTGGGATCAATCCTTGAAGCCCTGTGTGAA
GCTGACGCCTTTGTGCGTAACTTTGAACTGTAAAAACGTAAATATTTCAGCGAATGCTAACGCGACCGCT
ACACTTAATTCAAGTATGAACGGCGAAATAAAGAATTGCTCCTTCAACACCACGACAGAACTTAGAGATA
AAAAGCAAAAAGTCTACGCCCTTTTCTATAAACCGGATGTCGTGCCACTTAACGGTGGTGAGCACAATGA
GACAGGTGAGTACATTCTCATCAACTGCAATTCATCTACAATAACGCAAGCATGTCCGAAAGTTTCCTTC
GATCCGATCCCTATTCACTACTGCGCTCCTGCAGGGTACGCCATACTGAAGTGTAACAATAAAACGTTTA
ACGGAACAGGCCCTTGCAATAATGTAAGTACTGTCCAGTGCACGCATGGCATAAAACCCGTCGTGAGCAC
ACAACTTCTTCTTAACGGATCACTCGCCGAGGAAGAGATCATCGTGCGAAGTGAGAACTTGACGAATAAT
ATAAAGACGATCATAGTCCATCTCAACAAGTCCGTCGAGATTAAATGCACTAGGCCCAACAACAATACGC
GGAAATCCGTACGGATAGGTCCTGGACAAACATTCTATGCTACCGGTGAGATTATAGGTGATATACGCGA
AGCTCATTGCAATATCAGTAGGGAGACCTGGAATTCCACTTTGATCCAAGTGAAAGAAAAACTGCGGGAG
CATTACAACAAAACGATCAAATTTGAACCTTCTTCTGGAGGTGACCTGGAGGTTACGACGCACAGTTTTA
ACTGTAGGGGAGAATTCTTCTACTGCGATACGACCAAGCTGTTCAACGAGACTAAGCTGTTTAACGAGTC
AGAATACGTTGACAATAAGACTATTATCTTGCCCTGCCGGATAAAGCAAATTATCAATATGTGGCAAGAA
GTGGGAAGGGCAATGTACGCGCCGCCGATTGAAGGGAATATTACTTGCAAGAGCAACATAACTGGTCTTC
TTCTCACATGGGATGGTGGAGAGAACAGTACCGAAGGCGTTTTTAGGCCTGGCGGTGGCAATATGAAGGA
TAACTGGCGCTCAGAACTCTATAAGTACAAAGTCGTCGAAATAAAGCCCTTGGGCGTTGCGCCTACGAAA
AGTAAACGAAAAGTAGTAGGGAGGGAAAAGCGAGCGGTTGGCTTGGGTGCAGTGCTTCTCGGGTTCCTGG
GAGCTGCGGGGTCAACAATGGGAGCTGCTTCCATAACCTTGACTGTGCAGGCAAGGCAGCTGCTGAGTGG
GATAGTGCAGCAACAATCCAATCTGCTTAGGGCAATTGAAGCTCAGCAACATCTTTTGCAGCTCACAGTC
TGGGGCATAAAGCAACTGCAAACCAGAGTCCTCGCGATTGAGCGGTATCTTAAGGACCAGCAACTGCTGG
GACTCTGGGGGTGTTCCGGGAAGCTTATTTGTGCCACTGCGGTACCATGGAACTCCTCTTGGTCCAACAA
GTCTCTGGGCGATATTTGGGACAATATGACGTGGATGCAGTGGGATCGCGAGATATCCAACTACACCAAC
ACGATCTTCCGGCTTCTCGAAGACAGTCAGAATCAACAAGAGAAGAATGAGAAGGATCTGTTGGCCCTTG
ACAGCTGGAAAAATCTTTGGAATTGGTTTGACATTACTAACTCCGGAGGCAGCGGACATCATCACCATCA
CCACGGCTCTGGAGCCGGAAGTGCTATCCCCATCATGGGTATCGTTGCTGGCCTGGTTGTCCTTGCAGCT
GTAGTCACTGGAGCTGCGGTCGCTGCTGTGCTGTGGAGAAAGAAGAGCTCAGATTGACTCGAGGCCGGCA
AGGCCGGATCCAGACATGATAAGATACATTGATGAGTTTGGACAAACCACAACTAGAATGCAGTGAAAAA
AATGCTTTATTTGTGAAATTTGTGATGCTATTGCTTTATTTGTAACCATTATAAGCTGCAATAAACAAGT
TAACAACAACAATTGCATTCATTTTATGTTTCAGGTTCAGGGGGAGGTGTGGGAGGTTTTTTAAAGCAAG
TAAAACCTCTACAAATGTGGTATGGCTGATTATGATCCGGCTGCCTCGCGCGTTTCGGTGATGACGGTGA
AAACCTCTGACACATGCAGCTCCCGGAGACGGTCACAGCTTGTCTGTAAGCGGATGCCGGGAGCAGACAA
GCCCGTCAGGGCGCGTCAGCGGGTGTTGGCGGGTGTCGGGGCGCAGCCATGAGGTCGACTCTAGAGGATC
GATCCCCGCCCCGGACGAACTAAACCTGACTACGACATCTCTGCCCCTTCTTCGCGGGGCAGTGCATGTA
ATCCCTTCAGTTGGTTGGTACAACTTGCCAACTGGGCCCTGTTCCACATGTGACACGGGGGGGGACCAAA
CACAAAGGGGTTCTCTGACTGTAGTTGACATCCTTATAAATGGATGTGCACATTTGCCAACACTGAGTGG
CTTTCATCCTGGAGCAGACTTTGCAGTCTGTGGACTGCAACACAACATTGCCTTTATGTGTAACTCTTGG
CTGAAGCTCTTACACCAATGCTGGGGGACATGTACCTCCCAGGGGCCCAGGAAGACTACGGGAGGCTACA
CCAACGTCAATCAGAGGGGCCTGTGTAGCTACCGATAAGCGGACCCTCAAGAGGGCATTAGCAATAGTGT
TTATAAGGCCCCCTTGTTAACCCTAAACGGGTAGCATATGCTTCCCGGGTAGTAGTATATACTATCCAGA
CTAACCCTAATTCAATAGCATATGTTACCCAACGGGAAGCATATGCTATCGAATTAGGGTTAGTAAAAGG
GTCCTAAGGAACAGCGATATCTCCCACCCCATGAGCTGTCACGGTTTTATTTACATGGGGTCAGGATTCC
ACGAGGGTAGTGAACCATTTTAGTCACAAGGGCAGTGGCTGAAGATCAAGGAGCGGGCAGTGAACTCTCC
TGAATCTTCGCCTGCTTCTTCATTCTCCTTCGTTTAGCTAATAGAATAACTGCTGAGTTGTGAACAGTAA
GGTGTATGTGAGGTGCTCGAAAACAAGGTTTCAGGTGACGCCCCCAGAATAAAATTTGGACGGGGGGTTC
AGTGGTGGCATTGTGCTATGACACCAATATAACCCTCACAAACCCCTTGGGCAATAAATACTAGTGTAGG
AATGAAACATTCTGAATATCTTTAACAATAGAAATCCATGGGGTGGGGACAAGCCGTAAAGACTGGATGT
CCATCTCACACGAATTTATGGCTATGGGCAACACATAATCCTAGTGCAATATGATACTGGGGTTATTAAG
ATGTGTCCCAGGCAGGGACCAAGACAGGTGAACCATGTTGTTACACTCTATTTGTAACAAGGGGAAAGAG
AGTGGACGCCGACAGCAGCGGACTCCACTGGTTGTCTCTAACACCCCCGAAAATTAAACGGGGCTCCACG
CCAATGGGGCCCATAAACAAAGACAAGTGGCCACTCTTTTTTTTGAAATTGTGGAGTGGGGGCACGCGTC
AGCCCCCACACGCCGCCCTGCGGTTTTGGACTGTAAAATAAGGGTGTAATAACTTGGCTGATTGTAACCC
CGCTAACCACTGCGGTCAAACCACTTGCCCACAAAACCACTAATGGCACCCCGGGGAATACCTGCATAAG
TAGGTGGGCGGGCCAAGATAGGGGCGCGATTGCTGCGATCTGGAGGACAAATTACACACACTTGCGCCTG
AGCGCCAAGCACAGGGTTGTTGGTCCTCATATTCACGAGGTCGCTGAGAGCACGGTGGGCTAATGTTGCC
ATGGGTAGCATATACTACCCAAATATCTGGATAGCATATGCTATCCTAATCTATATCTGGGTAGCATAGG
CTATCCTAATCTATATCTGGGTAGCATATGCTATCCTAATCTATATCTGGGTAGTATATGCTATCCTAAT
TTATATCTGGGTAGCATAGGCTATCCTAATCTATATCTGGGTAGCATATGCTATCCTAATCTATATCTGG
GTAGTATATGCTATCCTAATCTGTATCCGGGTAGCATATGCTATCCTAATAGAGATTAGGGTAGTATATG
CTATCCTAATTTATATCTGGGTAGCATATACTACCCAAATATCTGGATAGCATATGCTATCCTAATCTAT
ATCTGGGTAGCATATGCTATCCTAATCTATATCTGGGTAGCATAGGCTATCCTAATCTATATCTGGGTAG
CATATGCTATCCTAATCTATATCTGGGTAGTATATGCTATCCTAATTTATATCTGGGTAGCATAGGCTAT
CCTAATCTATATCTGGGTAGCATATGCTATCCTAATCTATATCTGGGTAGTATATGCTATCCTAATCTGT
ATCCGGGTAGCATATGCTATCCTCATGCATATACAGTCAGCATATGATACCCAGTAGTAGAGTGGGAGTG
CTATCCTTTGCATATGCCGCCACCTCCCAAGGGGGCGTGAATTTTCGCTGCTTGTCCTTTTCCTGCTGGT
TGCTCCCATTCTTAGGTGAATTTAAGGAGGCCAGGCTAAAGCCGTCGCATGTCTGATTGCTCACCAGGTA
AATGTCGCTAATGTTTTCCAACGCGAGAAGGTGTTGAGCGCGGAGCTGAGTGACGTGACAACATGGGTAT
GCCCAATTGCCCCATGTTGGGAGGACGAAAATGGTGACAAGACAGATGGCCAGAAATACACCAACAGCAC
GCATGATGTCTACTGGGGATTTATTCTTTAGTGCGGGGGAATACACGGCTTTTAATACGATTGAGGGCGT
CTCCTAACAAGTTACATCACTCCTGCCCTTCCTCACCCTCATCTCCATCACCTCCTTCATCTCCGTCATC
TCCGTCATCACCCTCCGCGGCAGCCCCTTCCACCATAGGTGGAAACCAGGGAGGCAAATCTACTCCATCG
TCAAAGCTGCACACAGTCACCCTGATATTGCAGGTAGGAGCGGGCTTTGTCATAACAAGGTCCTTAATCG
CATCCTTCAAAACCTCAGCAAATATATGAGTTTGTAAAAAGACCATGAAATAACAGACAATGGACTCCCT
TAGCGGGCCAGGTTGTGGGCCGGGTCCAGGGGCCATTCCAAAGGGGAGACGACTCAATGGTGTAAGACGA
CATTGTGGAATAGCAAGGGCAGTTCCTCGCCTTAGGTTGTAAAGGGAGGTCTTACTACCTCCATATACGA
ACACACCGGCGACCCAAGTTCCTTCGTCGGTAGTCCTTTCTACGTGACTCCTAGCCAGGAGAGCTCTTAA
ACCTTCTGCAATGTTCTCAAATTTCGGGTTGGAACCTCCTTGACCACGATGCTTTCCAAACCACCCTCCT
TTTTTGCGCCTGCCTCCATCACCCTGACCCCGGGGTCCAGTGCTTGGGCCTTCTCCTGGGTCATCTGCGG
GGCCCTGCTCTATCGCTCCCGGGGGCACGTCAGGCTCACCATCTGGGCCACCTTCTTGGTGGTATTCAAA
ATAATCGGCTTCCCCTACAGGGTGGAAAAATGGCCTTCTACCTGGAGGGGGCCTGCGCGGTGGAGACCCG
GATGATGATGACTGACTACTGGGACTCCTGGGCCTCTTTTCTCCACGTCCACGACCTCTCCCCCTGGCTC
TTTCACGACTTCCCCCCCTGGCTCTTTCACGTCCTCTACCCCGGCGGCCTCCACTACCTCCTCGACCCCG
GCCTCCACTACCTCCTCGACCCCGGCCTCCACTGCCTCCTCGACCCCGGCCTCCACCTCCTGCTCCTGCC
CCTCCTGCTCCTGCCCCTCCTCCTGCTCCTGCCCCTCCTGCCCCTCCTGCTCCTGCCCCTCCTGCCCCTC
CTGCTCCTGCCCCTCCTGCCCCTCCTGCTCCTGCCCCTCCTGCCCCTCCTCCTGCTCCTGCCCCTCCTGC
CCCTCCTCCTGCTCCTGCCCCTCCTGCCCCTCCTGCTCCTGCCCCTCCTGCCCCTCCTGCTCCTGCCCCT
CCTGCCCCTCCTGCTCCTGCCCCTCCTGCTCCTGCCCCTCCTGCTCCTGCCCCTCCTGCTCCTGCCCCTC
CTGCCCCTCCTGCCCCTCCTCCTGCTCCTGCCCCTCCTGCTCCTGCCCCTCCTGCCCCTCCTGCCCCTCC
TGCTCCTGCCCCTCCTCCTGCTCCTGCCCCTCCTGCCCCTCCTGCCCCTCCTCCTGCTCCTGCCCCTCCT
GCCCCTCCTCCTGCTCCTGCCCCTCCTCCTGCTCCTGCCCCTCCTGCCCCTCCTGCCCCTCCTCCTGCTC
CTGCCCCTCCTGCCCCTCCTCCTGCTCCTGCCCCTCCTCCTGCTCCTGCCCCTCCTGCCCCTCCTGCCCC
TCCTCCTGCTCCTGCCCCTCCTCCTGCTCCTGCCCCTCCTGCCCCTCCTGCCCCTCCTGCCCCTCCTCCT
GCTCCTGCCCCTCCTCCTGCTCCTGCCCCTCCTGCTCCTGCCCCTCCCGCTCCTGCTCCTGCTCCTGTTC
CACCGTGGGTCCCTTTGCAGCCAATGCAACTTGGACGTTTTTGGGGTCTCCGGACACCATCTCTATGTCT
TGGCCCTGATCCTGAGCCGCCCGGGGCTCCTGGTCTTCCGCCTCCTCGTCCTCGTCCTCTTCCCCGTCCT
CGTCCATGGTTATCACCCCCTCTTCTTTGAGGTCCACTGCCGCCGGAGCCTTCTGGTCCAGATGTGTCTC
CCTTCTCTCCTAGGCCATTTCCAGGTCCTGTACCTGGCCCCTCGTCAGACATGATTCACACTAAAAGAGA
TCAATAGACATCTTTATTAGACGACGCTCAGTGAATACAGGGAGTGCAGACTCCTGCCCCCTCCAACAGC
CCCCCCACCCTCATCCCCTTCATGGTCGCTGTCAGACAGATCCAGGTCTGAAAATTCCCCATCCTCCGAA
CCATCCTCGTCCTCATCACCAATTACTCGCAGCCCGGAAAACTCCCGCTGAACATCCTCAAGATTTGCGT
CCTGAGCCTCAAGCCAGGCCTCAAATTCCTCGTCCCCCTTTTTGCTGGACGGTAGGGATGGGGATTCTCG
GGACCCCTCCTCTTCCTCTTCAAGGTCACCAGACAGAGATGCTACTGGGGCAACGGAAGAAAAGCTGGGT
GCGGCCTGTGAGGATCAGCTTATCGATGATAAGCTGTCAAACATGAGAATTCTTGAAGACGAAAGGGCCT
CGTGATACGCCTATTTTTATAGGTTAATGTCATGATAATAATGGTTTCTTAGACGTCAGGTGGCACTTTT
CGGGGAAATGTGCGCGGAACCCCTATTTGTTTATTTTTCTAAATACATTCAAATATGTATCCGCTCATGA
GACAATAACCCTGATAAATGCTTCAATAATATTGAAAAAGGAAGAGTATGAGTATTCAACATTTCCGTGT
CGCCCTTATTCCCTTTTTTGCGGCATTTTGCCTTCCTGTTTTTGCTCACCCAGAAACGCTGGTGAAAGTA
AAAGATGCTGAAGATCAGTTGGGTGCACGAGTGGGTTACATCGAACTGGATCTCAACAGCGGTAAGATCC
TTGAGAGTTTTCGCCCCGAAGAACGTTTTCCAATGATGAGCACTTTTAAAGTTCTGCTATGTGGCGCGGT
ATTATCCCGTGTTGACGCCGGGCAAGAGCAACTCGGTCGCCGCATACACTATTCTCAGAATGACTTGGTT
GAGTACTCACCAGTCACAGAAAAGCATCTTACGGATGGCATGACAGTAAGAGAATTATGCAGTGCTGCCA
TAACCATGAGTGATAACACTGCGGCCAACTTACTTCTGACAACGATCGGAGGACCGAAGGAGCTAACCGC
TTTTTTGCACAACATGGGGGATCATGTAACTCGCCTTGATCGTTGGGAACCGGAGCTGAATGAAGCCATA
CCAAACGACGAGCGTGACACCACGATGCCTGCAGCAATGGCAACAACGTTGCGCAAACTATTAACTGGCG
AACTACTTACTCTAGCTTCCCGGCAACAATTAATAGACTGGATGGAGGCGGATAAAGTTGCAGGACCACT
TCTGCGCTCGGCCCTTCCGGCTGGCTGGTTTATTGCTGATAAATCTGGAGCCGGTGAGCGTGGGTCTCGC
GGTATCATTGCAGCACTGGGGCCAGATGGTAAGCCCTCCCGTATCGTAGTTATCTACACGACGGGGAGTC
AGGCAACTATGGATGAACGAAATAGACAGATCGCTGAGATAGGTGCCTCACTGATTAAGCATTGGTAACT
GTCAGACCAAGTTTACTCATATATACTTTAGATTGATTTAAAACTTCATTTTTAATTTAAAAGGATCTAG
GTGAAGATCCTTTTTGATAATCTCATGACCAAAATCCCTTAACGTGAGTTTTCGTTCCACTGAGCGTCAG
ACCCCGTAGAAAAGATCAAAGGATCTTCTTGAGATCCTTTTTTTCTGCGCGTAATCTGCTGCTTGCAAAC
AAAAAAACCACCGCTACCAGCGGTGGTTTGTTTGCCGGATCAAGAGCTACCAACTCTTTTTCCGAAGGTA
ACTGGCTTCAGCAGAGCGCAGATACCAAATACTGTCCTTCTAGTGTAGCCGTAGTTAGGCCACCACTTCA
AGAACTCTGTAGCACCGCCTACATACCTCGCTCTGCTAATCCTGTTACCAGTGGCTGCTGCCAGTGGCGA
TAAGTCGTGTCTTACCGGGTTGGACTCAAGACGATAGTTACCGGATAAGGCGCAGCGGTCGGGCTGAACG
GGGGGTTCGTGCACACAGCCCAGCTTGGAGCGAACGACCTACACCGAACTGAGATACCTACAGCGTGAGC
TATGAGAAAGCGCCACGCTTCCCGAAGGGAGAAAGGCGGACAGGTATCCGGTAAGCGGCAGGGTCGGAAC
AGGAGAGCGCACGAGGGAGCTTCCAGGGGGAAACGCCTGGTATCTTTATAGTCCTGTCGGGTTTCGCCAC
CTCTGACTTGAGCGTCGATTTTTGTGATGCTCGTCAGGGGGGCGGAGCCTATGGAAAAACGCCAGCAACG
CGGCCTTTTTACGGTTCCTGGCCTTTTGCTGGCCTTGAAGCTGTCCCTGATGGTCGTCATCTACCTGCCT
GGACAGCATGGCCTGCAACGCGGGCATCCCGATGCCGCCGGAAGCGAGAAGAATCATAATGGGGAAGGCC
ATCCAGCCTCGCGTCGCGAACGCCAGCAAGACGTAGCCCAGCGCGTCGGCCCCGAGATGCGCCGCGTGCG
GCTGCTGGAGATGGCGGACGCGATGGATATGTTCTGCCAAGGGTTGGTTTGCGCATTCACAGTTCTCCGC
AAGAATTGATTGGCTCCAATTCTTGGAGTGGTGAATCCGTTAGCGAGGTGCCGCCCTGCTTCATCCCCGT
GGCCCGTTGCTCGCGTTTGCTGGCGGTGTCCCCGGAAGAAATATATTTGCATGTCTTTAGTTCTATGATG
ACACAAACCCCGCCCAGCGTCTTGTCATTGGCGAATTCGAACACGCAGATGCAGTCGGGGCGGCGCGGTC
CGAGGTCCACTTCGCATATTAAGGTGACGCGTGTGGCCTCGAACACCGAGCGACCCTGCAGCGACCCGCT
TAACAGCGTCAACAGCGTGCCGCAGATCCCGGGGGGCAATGAGATATGAAAAAGCCTGAACTCACCGCGA
CGTCTGTCGAGAAGTTTCTGATCGAAAAGTTCGACAGCGTCTCCGACCTGATGCAGCTCTCGGAGGGCGA
AGAATCTCGTGCTTTCAGCTTCGATGTAGGAGGGCGTGGATATGTCCTGCGGGTAAATAGCTGCGCCGAT
GGTTTCTACAAAGATCGTTATGTTTATCGGCACTTTGCATCGGCCGCGCTCCCGATTCCGGAAGTGCTTG
ACATTGGGGAATTCAGCGAGAGCCTGACCTATTGCATCTCCCGCCGTGCACAGGGTGTCACGTTGCAAGA
CCTGCCTGAAACCGAACTGCCCGCTGTTCTGCAGCCGGTCGCGGAGGCCATGGATGCGATCGCTGCGGCC
GATCTTAGCCAGACGAGCGGGTTCGGCCCATTCGGACCGCAAGGAATCGGTCAATACACTACATGGCGTG
ATTTCATATGCGCGATTGCTGATCCCCATGTGTATCACTGGCAAACTGTGATGGACGACACCGTCAGTGC
GTCCGTCGCGCAGGCTCTCGATGAGCTGATGCTTTGGGCCGAGGACTGCCCCGAAGTCCGGCACCTCGTG
CACGCGGATTTCGGCTCCAACAATGTCCTGACGGACAATGGCCGCATAACAGCGGTCATTGACTGGAGCG
AGGCGATGTTCGGGGATTCCCAATACGAGGTCGCCAACATCTTCTTCTGGAGGCCGTGGTTGGCTTGTAT
GGAGCAGCAGACGCGCTACTTCGAGCGGAGGCATCCGGAGCTTGCAGGATCGCCGCGGCTCCGGGCGTAT
ATGCTCCGCATTGGTCTTGACCAACTCTATCAGAGCTTGGTTGACGGCAATTTCGATGATGCAGCTTGGG
CGCAGGGTCGATGCGACGCAATCGTCCGATCCGGAGCCGGGACTGTCGGGCGTACACAAATCGCCCGCAG
AAGCGCGGCCGTCTGGACCGATGGCTGTGTAGAAGTACTCGCCGATAGTGGAAACCGACGCCCCAGCACT
CGTCCGGATCGGGAGATGGGGGAGGCTAACTGAAACACGGAAGGAGACAATACCGGAAGGAACCCGCGCT
ATGACGGCAATAAAAAGACAGAATAAAACGCACGGGTGTTGGGTCGTTTGTTCATAAACGCGGGGTTCGG
TCCCAGGGCTGGCACTCTGTCGATACCCCACCGAGACCCCATTGGGGCCAATACGCCCGCGTTTCTTCCT
TTTCCCCACCCCACCCCCCAAGTTCGGGTGAAGGCCCAGGGCTCGCAGCCAACGTCGGGGCGGCAGGCCC
TGCCATAGCCACTGGCCCCGTGGGTTAGGGACGGGGTCCCCCATGGGGAATGGTTTATGGTTCGTGGGGG
TTATTATTTTGGGCGTTGCGTGGGGTCAGGTCCACGACTGGACTGAGCAGACAGACCCATGGTTTTTGGA
TGGCCTGGGCATGGACCGCATGTACTGGCGCGACACGAACACCGGGCGTCTGTGGCTGCCAAACACCCCC
GACCCCCAAAAACCACCGCGCGGATTTCTGGCGTGCCAAGCTAGTCGACCAATTCTCATGTTTGACAGCT
TATCATCGCAGATCCGGGCAACGTTGTTGCCATTGCTGCAGGCGCAGAACTGGTAGGTATGGAAGATCTA
TACATTGAATCAATATTGGCAATTAGCCATATTAGTCATTGGTTATATAGCATAAATCAATATTGGCTAT
TGGCCATTGCATACGTTGTATCTATATCATAATATGTACATTTATATTGGCTCATGTCCAATATGACCGC
CATGTTGACATTGATTATTGACTAGTTATTAATAGTAATCAATTACGGGGTCATTAGTTCATAGCCCATA
TATGGAGTTCCGCGTTACATAACTTACGGTAAATGGCCCGCCTGGCTGACCGCCCAACGACCCCCGCCCA
TTGACGTCAATAATGACGTATGTTCCCATAGTAACGCCAATAGGGACTTTCCATTGACGTCAATGGGTGG
AGTATTTACGGTAAACTGCCCACTTGGCAGTACATCAAGTGTATCATATGCCAAGTCCGCCCCCTATTGA
CGTCAATGACGGTAAATGGCCCGCCTGGCATTATGCCCAGTACATGACCTTACGGGACTTTCCTACTTGG
CAGTACATCTACGTATTAGTCATCGCTATTACCATGGTGATGCGGTTTTGGCAGTACACCAATGGGCGTG
GATAGCGGTTTGACTCACGGGGATTTCCAAGTCTCCACCCCATTGACGTCAATGGGAGTTTGTTTTGGCA
CCAAAATCAACGGGACTTTCCAAAATGTCGTAATAACCCCGCCCCGTTGACGCAAATGGGCGGTAGGCGT
GTACGGTGGGAGGTCTATATAAGCAGAGCTCGTTTAGTGAACCGTCAGATCTCTAGAAGCTGGGTACCAG
CTGCTAGC
Features (pLannotate 1.2.2; 23 found; start..end, strand, type, name):
     46..1998    +  CDS            env (fragment): ENV_HV1Y2 - Experimental evidence at protein level: Swiss-Prot protein existence level 1. [Transmembrane protein gp41]: Acts as a class I viral fusion protein. Under the current model, the protein has at least 3 conformational states: pre-fusion native state, pre-hairpin intermediate state, and post-fusion hairpin state. During fusion of viral and target intracellular membranes, the coiled coil regions (heptad repeats) assume a trimer-of-hairpins structure, positioning the fusion peptide in close proximity to the C-terminal region of the ectodomain. The formation of this structure appears to d
   2050..2181    +  CDS            HLA-B (fragment): HLAB_HUMAN - Also known as HLAB. Experimental evidence at protein level: Swiss-Prot protein existence level 1. Allele B*67:01: Displays peptides sharing a common signature motif, namely a Pro residue at position 2 and Leu anchor residue at the C-terminus. From Homo sapiens (Human).
   2177..2311    -  polyA_signal   SV40 poly(A) signal: SV40 polyadenylation signal
   2334..2417    -  CDS            large T antigen (fragment): large T antigen from SV40 (simian virus 40)
   2420..2460    +  CDS            rop (fragment): Rop protein, which maintains plasmids at low copy number; rop
   2572..2590    -  misc_feature   MCS (fragment): pUC18/19 multiple cloning site
   3036..4825    -  rep_origin     oriP: Epstein-Barr virus oriP replication origin (Yates et al., 2000)
   4826..5044    -  CDS            gL (fragment): GL_EBVB9 - Experimental evidence at protein level: Swiss-Prot protein existence level 1. The heterodimer glycoprotein H-glycoprotein L is required for the fusion of viral and plasma membranes leading to virus entry into the host cell. Acts as a functional inhibitor of gH and maintains gH in an inhibited form. Upon binding to host integrins, gL dissociates from gH leading to activation of the viral fusion glycoproteins gB and gH. Fusion of EBV with B-lymphocytes requires the additional receptor- binding protein gp42, which forms a complex with gH/gL. The heterodimer gH/gL targets also host EPHA
   5127..7052    -  CDS            EBNA1: Epstein-Barr nuclear antigen 1, also known as EBNA-1 crucial for latent viral infection, and for episomal amplification of vectors containing the oriP origin (Okita et al., 2013)
   7090..7434    -  CDS            BRRF2_EBVB9 (fragment): Protein inferred from homology: Swiss-Prot protein existence level 3. From Epstein-Barr virus (strain B95-8) (HHV-4) (Human herpesvirus 4).
   7437..7460    -  promoter       tet promoter (fragment): E. coli promoter for tetracycline efflux protein gene
   7573..7677    +  promoter       AmpR promoter: bla
   7678..8538    +  CDS            AmpR: β-lactamase; bla; confers resistance to ampicillin, carbenicillin, and related antibiotics
   8709..9297    +  rep_origin     ori: high-copy-number ColE1/pMB1/pBR322/pUC origin of replication
   9343..9501    -  CDS            TcR (fragment): tetracycline efflux protein; tet; confers resistance to tetracycline
   9622..9822    -  CDS            MDV035 (fragment): UL24_GAHVM - Protein inferred from homology: Swiss-Prot protein existence level 3. May play a role in the dispersal of host nucleolin from the nucleolus throughout the nucleus leading to a decrease in ribosome biogenesis. From Gallid herpesvirus 2 (strain Chicken/Md5/ATCC VR-987) (GaHV-2) (Marek's disease herpesvirus type 1).
   9811..9873    +  promoter       Mini-TK promoter: minimal herpes simplex virus (HSV) thymidine kinase promoter
   9916..10953   +  CDS            HygR: hygromycin B phosphotransferase confers resistance to hygromycin
  10995..11043   +  polyA_signal   HSV TK poly(A) signal: herpes simplex virus thymidine kinase polyadenylation signal (Cole and Stacy, 1985)
  11243..11467   +  CDS            gH (fragment): GH_HHV11 - Experimental evidence at protein level: Swiss-Prot protein existence level 1. The heterodimer glycoprotein H-glycoprotein L is required for the fusion of viral and plasma membranes leading to virus entry into the host cell. Following initial binding to host receptor, membrane fusion is mediated by the fusion machinery composed of gB and the heterodimer gH/gL. May also be involved in the fusion between the virion envelope and the outer nuclear membrane during virion morphogenesis. From Human herpesvirus 1 (strain 17) (HHV-1) (Human herpes simplex virus 1).
  11498..11523   -  CDS            bla(M) (fragment): β-lactamase lacking the signal sequence; bla(M); allows cytosolic expression of β-lactamase
  11697..12076   +  enhancer       CMV enhancer: human cytomegalovirus immediate early enhancer
  12078..12277   +  promoter       CMV promoter: human cytomegalovirus (CMV) immediate early promoter
