[The description below was written by a language model from this plasmid's Addgene catalogue record and pLannotate feature annotations shown in this document.]
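Description:
pCEP4-DU422gp140-TM is an episomal mammalian expression plasmid built on the Invitrogen pCEP4 backbone. It expresses the gp140 ectodomain of the HIV-1 DU422 envelope glycoprotein anchored to the cell surface by a heterologous transmembrane segment. In E. coli it is maintained through a high-copy ColE1/pUC-type origin and selected with ampicillin via the bla gene. In mammalian cells, the Epstein-Barr virus oriP origin and the EBNA1 gene allow the plasmid to replicate and persist extrachromosomally in permissive primate cells. A hygromycin B phosphotransferase cassette, driven by an HSV thymidine kinase promoter with a TK polyadenylation signal, allows selection of transfected cells. The catalogue lists a total size of 1,328 bp, which appears to be a typographical error. The deposited sequence is 12,328 nt, consistent with the backbone plus insert.

The payload is a codon-optimised synthetic Env gene of about 2.2 kb cloned between NheI and XhoI. It sits downstream of the CMV immediate-early enhancer and promoter and is terminated by the SV40 polyadenylation signal. A CD5 leader peptide at the N terminus directs the protein into the secretory pathway. At the C terminus, a linker containing a 6xHis tag joins gp140 to a canonical class I MHC transmembrane helix, annotated in the feature table as an HLA-B fragment. This replaces the native gp41 membrane-spanning and cytoplasmic regions, so an otherwise soluble gp140 is displayed on the plasma membrane. The several short herpesvirus, tetracycline-resistance, rop and large T antigen fragments in the annotation are most likely backbone remnants rather than functional elements. The associated publication concerns conformational engineering of Env based on mutational tolerance in the CD4- and PG16-bound states, which suggests the tethered protein was used to assess ligand and antibody binding on expressing cells.
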