Addgene plasmid #123251: pCEP4-DU422gp140-TM
Purpose: Mammalian expression plasmid for soluble gp140 from the DU422 HIV-1 isolate with a transmembrane tether
Depositing lab: Erik Procko. Publication: Conformational engineering of HIV-1 Env based on mutational tolerance in the CD4 and PG16 bound states. Heredia JD, Park J, Choi H, Gill KS, Procko E. J Virol. 2019 Mar 20. pii: JVI.00219-19. doi: 10.1128/JVI.00219-19. PubMed 30894475.
Backbone
  Vector backbone: pCEP4
  Backbone manufacturer: Invitrogen
  Backbone size w/o insert (bp): 10393
  Total vector size (bp): 1328
  Vector type: Mammalian Expression
  Selectable markers: Hygromycin
Growth in bacteria
  Bacterial resistance: Ampicillin, 100 μg/mL
  Growth temperature: 37°C
  Growth strain: DH5alpha
  Copy number: High Copy
Gene/Insert
  Gene/Insert name: HIV-1 (DU422) Env (alt names: gp140; Env)
  Species: Human immunodeficiency virus 1
  Insert size (bp): 2157
  Mutation: Codon-optimized synthetic gene
  GenBank ID: ABD83641.1
  Promoter: CMV
  Tag / fusion protein: CD5 leader peptide (N terminal on insert); Linker (with 6his tag) and canonical TM helix from class I MHC (C terminal on insert)
  Cloning method: Restriction Enzyme; 5′ cloning site NheI (not destroyed); 3′ cloning site XhoI (not destroyed)
  Sequencing primers: 5′ CMV_fwd; 3′ EBV_rev
Terms and licenses: Academic/Nonprofit Terms; Industry Terms: Not Available to Industry
How to cite: pCEP4-DU422gp140-TM was a gift from Erik Procko (Addgene plasmid # 123251 ; http://n2t.net/addgene:123251 ; RRID:Addgene_123251)
