>Addgene plasmid #123251 | pCEP4-DU422gp140-TM | addgene partial sequence | sequence record 240434 | Addgene Partial NGS Result
TAAAAGAGATCAATAGACATCTTTATTAGACGACGCTCAGTGAATACAGGGAGTGCAGACTCCTGCCCCC
TCCAACAGCCCCCCCACCCTCATCCCCTTCATGGTCGCTGTCAGACAGATCCAGGTCTGAAAATTCCCCA
TCCTCCGAACCATCCTCGTCCTCATCACCAATTACTCGCAGCCCGGAAAACTCCCGCTGAACATCCTCAA
GATTTGCGTCCTGAGCCTCAAGCCAGGCCTCAAATTCCTCGTCCCCCTTTTTGCTGGACGGTAGGGATGG
GGATTCTCGGGACCCCTCCTCTTCCTCTTCAAGGTCACCAGACAGAGATGCTACTGGGGCAACGGAAGAA
AAGCTGGGTGCGGCCTGTGAGGATCAGCTTATCGATGATAAGCTGTCAAACATGAGAATTCTTGAAGACG
AAAGGGCCTCGTGATACGCCTATTTTTATAGGTTAATGTCATGATAATAATGGTTTCTTAGACGTCAGGT
GGCACTTTTCGGGGAAATGTGCGCGGAACCCCTATTTGTTTATTTTTCTAAATACATTCAAATATGTATC
CGCTCATGAGACAATAACCCTGATAAATGCTTCAATAATATTGAAAAAGGAAGAGTATGAGTATTCAACA
TTTCCGTGTCGCCCTTATTCCCTTTTTTGCGGCATTTTGCCTTCCTGTTTTTGCTCACCCAGAAACGCTG
GTGAAAGTAAAAGATGCTGAAGATCAGTTGGGTGCACGAGTGGGTTACATCGAACTGGATCTCAACAGCG
GTAAGATCCTTGAGAGTTTTCGCCCCGAAGAACGTTTTCCAATGATGAGCACTTTTAAAGTTCTGCTATG
TGGCGCGGTATTATCCCGTGTTGACGCCGGGCAAGAGCAACTCGGTCGCCGCATACACTATTCTCAGAAT
GACTTGGTTGAGTACTCACCAGTCACAGAAAAGCATCTTACGGATGGCATGACAGTAAGAGAATTATGCA
GTGCTGCCATAACCATGAGTGATAACACTGCGGCCAACTTACTTCTGACAACGATCGGAGGACCGAAGGA
GCTAACCGCTTTTTTGCACAACATGGGGGATCATGTAACTCGCCTTGATCGTTGGGAACCGGAGCTGAAT
GAAGCCATACCAAACGACGAGCGTGACACCACGATGCCTGCAGCAATGGCAACAACGTTGCGCAAACTAT
TAACTGGCGAACTACTTACTCTAGCTTCCCGGCAACAATTAATAGACTGGATGGAGGCGGATAAAGTTGC
AGGACCACTTCTGCGCTCGGCCCTTCCGGCTGGCTGGTTTATTGCTGATAAATCTGGAGCCGGTGAGCGT
GGGTCTCGCGGTATCATTGCAGCACTGGGGCCAGATGGTAAGCCCTCCCGTATCGTAGTTATCTACACGA
CGGGGAGTCAGGCAACTATGGATGAACGAAATAGACAGATCGCTGAGATAGGTGCCTCACTGATTAAGCA
TTGGTAACTGTCAGACCAAGTTTACTCATATATACTTTAGATTGATTTAAAACTTCATTTTTAATTTAAA
AGGATCTAGGTGAAGATCCTTTTTGATAATCTCATGACCAAAATCCCTTAACGTGAGTTTTCGTTCCACT
GAGCGTCAGACCCCGTAGAAAAGATCAAAGGATCTTCTTGAGATCCTTTTTTTCTGCGCGTAATCTGCTG
CTTGCAAACAAAAAAACCACCGCTACCAGCGGTGGTTTGTTTGCCGGATCAAGAGCTACCAACTCTTTTT
CCGAAGGTAACTGGCTTCAGCAGAGCGCAGATACCAAATACTGTCCTTCTAGTGTAGCCGTAGTTAGGCC
ACCACTTCAAGAACTCTGTAGCACCGCCTACATACCTCGCTCTGCTAATCCTGTTACCAGTGGCTGCTGC
CAGTGGCGATAAGTCGTGTCTTACCGGGTTGGACTCAAGACGATAGTTACCGGATAAGGCGCAGCGGTCG
GGCTGAACGGGGGGTTCGTGCACACAGCCCAGCTTGGAGCGAACGACCTACACCGAACTGAGATACCTAC
AGCGTGAGCTATGAGAAAGCGCCACGCTTCCCGAAGGGAGAAAGGCGGACAGGTATCCGGTAAGCGGCAG
GGTCGGAACAGGAGAGCGCACGAGGGAGCTTCCAGGGGGAAACGCCTGGTATCTTTATAGTCCTGTCGGG
TTTCGCCACCTCTGACTTGAGCGTCGATTTTTGTGATGCTCGTCAGGGGGGCGGAGCCTATGGAAAAACG
CCAGCAACGCGGCCTTTTTACGGTTCCTGGCCTTTTGCTGGCCTTGAAGCTGTCCCTGATGGTCGTCATC
TACCTGCCTGGACAGCATGGCCTGCAACGCGGGCATCCCGATGCCGCCGGAAGCGAGAAGAATCATAATG
GGGAAGGCCATCCAGCCTCGCGTCGCGAACGCCAGCAAGACGTAGCCCAGCGCGTCGGCCCCGAGATGCG
CCGCGTGCGGCTGCTGGAGATGGCGGACGCGATGGATATGTTCTGCCAAGGGTTGGTTTGCGCATTCACA
GTTCTCCGCAAGAATTGATTGGCTCCAATTCTTGGAGTGGTGAATCCGTTAGCGAGGTGCCGCCCTGCTT
CATCCCCGTGGCCCGTTGCTCGCGTTTGCTGGCGGTGTCCCCGGAAGAAATATATTTGCATGTCTTTAGT
TCTATGATGACACAAACCCCGCCCAGCGTCTTGTCATTGGCGAATTCGAACACGCAGATGCAGTCGGGGC
GGCGCGGTCCGAGGTCCACTTCGCATATTAAGGTGACGCGTGTGGCCTCGAACACCGAGCGACCCTGCAG
CGACCCGCTTAACAGCGTCAACAGCGTGCCGCAGATCCCGGGGGGCAATGAGATATGAAAAAGCCTGAAC
TCACCGCGACGTCTGTCGAGAAGTTTCTGATCGAAAAGTTCGACAGCGTCTCCGACCTGATGCAGCTCTC
GGAGGGCGAAGAATCTCGTGCTTTCAGCTTCGATGTAGGAGGGCGTGGATATGTCCTGCGGGTAAATAGC
TGCGCCGATGGTTTCTACAAAGATCGTTATGTTTATCGGCACTTTGCATCGGCCGCGCTCCCGATTCCGG
AAGTGCTTGACATTGGGGAATTCAGCGAGAGCCTGACCTATTGCATCTCCCGCCGTGCACAGGGTGTCAC
GTTGCAAGACCTGCCTGAAACCGAACTGCCCGCTGTTCTGCAGCCGGTCGCGGAGGCCATGGATGCGATC
GCTGCGGCCGATCTTAGCCAGACGAGCGGGTTCGGCCCATTCGGACCGCAAGGAATCGGTCAATACACTA
CATGGCGTGATTTCATATGCGCGATTGCTGATCCCCATGTGTATCACTGGCAAACTGTGATGGACGACAC
CGTCAGTGCGTCCGTCGCGCAGGCTCTCGATGAGCTGATGCTTTGGGCCGAGGACTGCCCCGAAGTCCGG
CACCTCGTGCACGCGGATTTCGGCTCCAACAATGTCCTGACGGACAATGGCCGCATAACAGCGGTCATTG
ACTGGAGCGAGGCGATGTTCGGGGATTCCCAATACGAGGTCGCCAACATCTTCTTCTGGAGGCCGTGGTT
GGCTTGTATGGAGCAGCAGACGCGCTACTTCGAGCGGAGGCATCCGGAGCTTGCAGGATCGCCGCGGCTC
CGGGCGTATATGCTCCGCATTGGTCTTGACCAACTCTATCAGAGCTTGGTTGACGGCAATTTCGATGATG
CAGCTTGGGCGCAGGGTCGATGCGACGCAATCGTCCGATCCGGAGCCGGGACTGTCGGGCGTACACAAAT
CGCCCGCAGAAGCGCGGCCGTCTGGACCGATGGCTGTGTAGAAGTACTCGCCGATAGTGGAAACCGACGC
CCCAGCACTCGTCCGGATCGGGAGATGGGGGAGGCTAACTGAAACACGGAAGGAGACAATACCGGAAGGA
ACCCGCGCTATGACGGCAATAAAAAGACAGAATAAAACGCACGGGTGTTGGGTCGTTTGTTCATAAACGC
GGGGTTCGGTCCCAGGGCTGGCACTCTGTCGATACCCCACCGAGACCCCATTGGGGCCAATACGCCCGCG
TTTCTTCCTTTTCCCCACCCCACCCCCCAAGTTCGGGTGAAGGCCCAGGGCTCGCAGCCAACGTCGGGGC
GGCAGGCCCTGCCATAGCCACTGGCCCCGTGGGTTAGGGACGGGGTCCCCCATGGGGAATGGTTTATGGT
TCGTGGGGGTTATTATTTTGGGCGTTGCGTGGGGTCAGGTCCACGACTGGACTGAGCAGACAGACCCATG
GTTTTTGGATGGCCTGGGCATGGACCGCATGTACTGGCGCGACACGAACACCGGGCGTCTGTGGCTGCCA
AACACCCCCGACCCCCAAAAACCACCGCGCGGATTTCTGGCGTGCCAAGCTAGTCGACCAATTCTCATGT
TTGACAGCTTATCATCGCAGATCCGGGCAACGTTGTTGCCATTGCTGCAGGCGCAGAACTGGTAGGTATG
GAAGATCTATACATTGAATCAATATTGGCAATTAGCCATATTAGTCATTGGTTATATAGCATAAATCAAT
ATTGGCTATTGGCCATTGCATACGTTGTATCTATATCATAATATGTACATTTATATTGGCTCATGTCCAA
TATGACCGCCATGTTGACATTGATTATTGACTAGTTATTAATAGTAATCAATTACGGGGTCATTAGTTCA
TAGCCCATATATGGAGTTCCGCGTTACATAACTTACGGTAAATGGCCCGCCTGGCTGACCGCCCAACGAC
CCCCGCCCATTGACGTCAATAATGACGTATGTTCCCATAGTAACGCCAATAGGGACTTTCCATTGACGTC
AATGGGTGGAGTATTTACGGTAAACTGCCCACTTGGCAGTACATCAAGTGTATCATATGCCAAGTCCGCC
CCCTATTGACGTCAATGACGGTAAATGGCCCGCCTGGCATTATGCCCAGTACATGACCTTACGGGACTTT
CCTACTTGGCAGTACATCTACGTATTAGTCATCGCTATTACCATGGTGATGCGGTTTTGGCAGTACACCA
ATGGGCGTGGATAGCGGTTTGACTCACGGGGATTTCCAAGTCTCCACCCCATTGACGTCAATGGGAGTTT
GTTTTGGCACCAAAATCAACGGGACTTTCCAAAATGTCGTAATAACCCCGCCCCGTTGACGCAAATGGGC
GGTAGGCGTGTACGGTGGGAGGTCTATATAAGCAGAGCTCGTTTAGTGAACCGTCAGATCTCTAGAAGCT
GGGTACCAGCTGCTAGCGCCACCATGCCCATGGGTTCCCTCCAACCACTTGCAACGCTTTATCTGCTCGG
CATGCTTGTAGCGTCAGTGCTTGCAAATCTCGACCTTTGGGTCACCGTATACTACGGAGTCCCCGTGTGG
AAAGAGGCTAAGACGACCCTGTTTTGTGCGTCAGACGCGAAAGCGTATGACAAGGAAGTGCATAACGTGT
GGGCAACACACGCATGTGTTCCGACGGACCCTAACCCGCAGGAAATCGTCCTTGAAAACGTGACCGAAAA
CTTCAACATGTGGAAGAACGACATGGTTGACCAAATGCACGAGGACATAATCAGTCTTTGGGATCAATCC
TTGAAGCCCTGTGTGAAGCTGACGCCTTTGTGCGTAACTTTGAACTGTAAAAACGTAAATATTTCAGCGA
ATGCTAACGCGACCGCTACACTTAATTCAAGTATGAACGGCGAAATAAAGAATTGCTCCTTCAACACCAC
GACAGAACTTAGAGATAAAAAGCAAAAAGTCTACGCCCTTTTCTATAAACCGGATGTCGTGCCACTTAAC
GGTGGTGAGCACAATGAGACAGGTGAGTACATTCTCATCAACTGCAATTCATCTACAATAACGCAAGCAT
GTCCGAAAGTTTCCTTCGATCCGATCCCTATTCACTACTGCGCTCCTGCAGGGTACGCCATACTGAAGTG
TAACAATAAAACGTTTAACGGAACAGGCCCTTGCAATAATGTAAGTACTGTCCAGTGCACGCATGGCATA
AAACCCGTCGTGAGCACACAACTTCTTCTTAACGGATCACTCGCCGAGGAAGAGATCATCGTGCGAAGTG
AGAACTTGACGAATAATATAAAGACGATCATAGTCCATCTCAACAAGTCCGTCGAGATTAAATGCACTAG
GCCCAACAACAATACGCGGAAATCCGTACGGATAGGTCCTGGACAAACATTCTATGCTACCGGTGAGATT
ATAGGTGATATACGCGAAGCTCATTGCAATATCAGTAGGGAGACCTGGAATTCCACTTTGATCCAAGTGA
AAGAAAAACTGCGGGAGCATTACAACAAAACGATCAAATTTGAACCTTCTTCTGGAGGTGACCTGGAGGT
TACGACGCACAGTTTTAACTGTAGGGGAGAATTCTTCTACTGCGATACGACCAAGCTGTTCAACGAGACT
AAGCTGTTTAACGAGTCAGAATACGTTGACAATAAGACTATTATCTTGCCCTGCCGGATAAAGCAAATTA
TCAATATGTGGCAAGAAGTGGGAAGGGCAATGTACGCGCCGCCGATTGAAGGGAATATTACTTGCAAGAG
CAACATAACTGGTCTTCTTCTCACATGGGATGGTGGAGAGAACAGTACCGAAGGCGTTTTTAGGCCTGGC
GGTGGCAATATGAAGGATAACTGGCGCTCAGAACTCTATAAGTACAAAGTCGTCGAAATAAAGCCCTTGG
GCGTTGCGCCTACGAAAAGTAAACGAAAAGTAGTAGGGAGGGAAAAGCGAGCGGTTGGCTTGGGTGCAGT
GCTTCTCGGGTTCCTGGGAGCTGCGGGGTCAACAATGGGAGCTGCTTCCATAACCTTGACTGTGCAGGCA
AGGCAGCTGCTGAGTGGGATAGTGCAGCAACAATCCAATCTGCTTAGGGCAATTGAAGCTCAGCAACATC
TTTTGCAGCTCACAGTCTGGGGCATAAAGCAACTGCAAACCAGAGTCCTCGCGATTGAGCGGTATCTTAA
GGACCAGCAACTGCTGGGACTCTGGGGGTGTTCCGGGAAGCTTATTTGTGCCACTGCGGTACCATGGAAC
TCCTCTTGGTCCAACAAGTCTCTGGGCGATATTTGGGACAATATGACGTGGATGCAGTGGGATCGCGAGA
TATCCAACTACACCAACACGATCTTCCGGCTTCTCGAAGACAGTCAGAATCAACAAGAGAAGAATGAGAA
GGATCTGTTGGCCCTTGACAGCTGGAAAAATCTTTGGAATTGGTTTGACATTACTAACTCCGGAGGCAGC
GGACATCATCACCATCACCACGGCTCTGGAGCCGGAAGTGCTATCCCCATCATGGGTATCGTTGCTGGCC
TGGTTGTCCTTGCAGCTGTAGTCACTGGAGCTGCGGTCGCTGCTGTGCTGTGGAGAAAGAAGAGCTCAGA
TTGACTCGAGGCCGGCAAGGCCGGATCCAGACATGATAAGATACATTGATGAGTTTGGACAAACCACAAC
TAGAATGCAGTGAAAAAAATGCTTTATTTGTGAAATTTGTGATGCTATTGCTTTATTTGTAACCATTATA
AGCTGCAATAAACAAGTTAACAACAACAATTGCATTCATTTTATGTTTCAGGTTCAGGGGGAGGTGTGGG
AGGTTTTTTAAAGCAAGTAAAACCTCTACAAATGTGGTATGGCTGATTATGATCCGGCTGCCTCGCGCGT
TTCGGTGATGACGGTGAAAACCTCTGACACATGCAGCTCCCGGAGACGGTCACAGCTTGTCTGTAAGCGG
ATGCCGGGAGCAGACAAGCCCGTCAGGGCGCGTCAGCGGGTGTTGGCGGGTGTCGGGGCGCAGCCATGAG
GTCGACTCTAGAGGATCGATCCCCGCCCCGGACGAACTAAACCTGACTACGACATCTCTGCCCCTTCTTC
GCGGGGCAGTGCATGTAATCCCTTCAGTTGGTTGGTACAACTTGCCAACTGGGCCCTGTTCCACATGTGA
CACGGGGGGGGACCAAACACAAAGGGGTTCTCTGACTGTAGTTGACATCCTTATAAATGGATGTGCACAT
TTGCCAACACTGAGTGGCTTTCATCCTGGAGCAGACTTTGCAGTCTGTGGACTGCAACACAACATTGCCT
TTATGTGTAACTCTTGGCTGAAGCTCTTACACCAATGCTGGGGGACATGTACCTCCCAGGGGCCCAGGAA
GACTACGGGAGGCTACACCAACGTCAATCAGAGGGGCCTGTGTAGCTACCGATAAGCGGACCCTCAAGAG
GGCATTAGCAATAGTGTTTATAAGGCCCCCTTGTTAACCCTAAACGGGTAGCATATGCTTCCCGGGTAGT
AGTATATACTATCCAGACTAACCCTAATTCAATAGCATATGTTACCCAACGGGAAGCATATGCTATCGAA
TTAGGGTTAGTAAAAGGGTCCTAAGGAACAGCGATATCTCCCACCCCATGAGCTGTCACGGTTTTATTTA
CATGGGGTCAGGATTCCACGAGGGTAGTGAACCATTTTAGTCACAAGGGCAGTGGCTGAAGATCAAGGAG
CGGGCAGTGAACTCTCCTGAATCTTCGCCTGCTTCTTCATTCTCCTTCGTTTAGCTAATAGAATAACTGC
TGAGTTGTGAACAGTAAGGTGTATGTGAGGTGCTCGAAAACAAGGTTTCAGGTGACGCCCCCAGAATAAA
ATTTGGACGGGGGGTTCAGTGGTGGCATTGTGCTATGACACCAATATAACCCTCACAAACCCCTTGGGCA
ATAAATACTAGTGTAGGAATGAAACATTCTGAATATCTTTAACAATAGAAATCCATGGGGTGGGGACAAG
CCGTAAAGACTGGATGTCCATCTCACACGAATTTATGGCTATGGGCAACACATAATCCTAGTGCAATATG
ATACTGGGGTTATTAAGATGTGTCCCAGGCAGGGACCAAGACAGGTGAACCATGTTGTTACACTCTATTT
GTAACAAGGGGAAAGAGAGTGGACGCCGACAGCAGCGGACTCCACTGGTTGTCTCTAACACCCCCGAAAA
TTAAACGGGGCTCCACGCCAATGGGGCCCATAAACAAAGACAAGTGGCCACTCTTTTTTTTGAAATTGTG
GAGTGGGGGCACGCGTCAGCCCCCACACGCCGCCCTGCGGTTTTGGACTGTAAAATAAGGGTGTAATAAC
TTGGCTGATTGTAACCCCGCTAACCACTGCGGTCAAACCACTTGCCCACAAAACCACTAATGGCACCCCG
GGGAATACCTGCATAAGTAGGTGGGCGGGCCAAGATAGGGGCGCGATTGCTGCGATCTGGAGGACAAATT
ACACACACTTGCGCCTGAGCGCCAAGCACAGGGTTGTTGGTCCTCATATTCACGAGGTCGCTGAGAGCAC
GGTGGGCTAATGTTGCCATGGGTAGCATATACTACCCAAATATCTGGATAGCATATGCTATCCTAATCTA
TATCTGGGTAGCATAGGCTATCCTAATCTATATCTGGGTAGCATATGCTATCCTAATCTATATCTGGGTA
GTATATGCTATCCTAATTTATATCTGGGTAGCATAGGCTATCCTAATCTATATCTGGGTAGCATATGCTA
TCCTAATCTATATCTGGGTAGTATATGCTATCCTAATCTGTATCCGGGTAGCATATGCTATCCTAATAGA
GATTAGGGTAGTATATGCTATCCTAATTTATATCTGGGTAGCATATACTACCCAAATATCTGGATAGCAT
ATGCTATCCTAATCTATATCTGGGTAGCATATGCTATCCTAATCTATATCTGGGTAGCATAGGCTATCCT
AATCTATATCTGGGTAGCATATGCTATCCTAATCTATATCTGGGTAGTATATGCTATCCTAATTTATATC
TGGGTAGCATAGGCTATCCTAATCTATATCTGGGTAGCATATGCTATCCTAATCTATATCTGGGTAGTAT
ATGCTATCCTAATCTGTATCCGGGTAGCATATGCTATCCTCATGCATATACAGTCAGCATATGATACCCA
GTAGTAGAGTGGGAGTGCTATCCTTTGCATATGCCGCCACCTCCCAAGGGGGCGTGAATTTTCGCTGCTT
GTCCTTTTCCTGCTGGTTGCTCCCATTCTTAGGTGAATTTAAGGAGGCCAGGCTAAAGCCGTCGCATGTC
TGATTGCTCACCAGGTAAATGTCGCTAATGTTTTCCAACGCGAGAAGGTGTTGAGCGCGGAGCTGAGTGA
CGTGACAACATGGGTATGCCCAATTGCCCCATGTTGGGAGGACGAAAATGGTGACAAGACAGATGGCCAG
AAATACACCAACAGCACGCATGATGTCTACTGGGGATTTATTCTTTAGTGCGGGGGAATACACGGCTTTT
AATACGATTGAGGGCGTCTCCTAACAAGTTACATCACTCCTGCCCTTCCTCACCCTCATCTCCATCACCT
CCTTCATCTCCGTCATCTCCGTCATCACCCTCCGCGGCAGCCCCTTCCACCATAGGTGGAAACCAGGGAG
GCAAATCTACTCCATCGTCAAAGCTGCACACAGTCACCCTGATATTGCAGGTAGGAGCGGGCTTTGTCAT
AACAAGGTCCTTAATCGCATCCTTCAAAACCTCAGCAAATATATGAGTTTGTAAAAAGACCATGAAATAA
CAGACAATGGACTCCCTTAGCGGGCCAGGTTGTGGGCCGGGTCCAGGGGCCATTCCAAAGGGGAGACGAC
TCAATGGTGTAAGACGACATTGTGGAATAGCAAGGGCAGTTCCTCGCCTTAGGTTGTAAAGGGAGGTCTT
ACTACCTCCATATACGAACACACCGGCGACCCAAGTTCCTTCGTCGGTAGTCCTTTCTACGTGACTCCTA
GCCAGGAGAGCTCTTAAACCTTCTGCAATGTTCTCAAATTTCGGGTTGGAACCTCCTTGACCACGATGCT
TTCCAAACCACCCTCCTTTTTTGCGCCTGCCTCCATCACCCTGACCCCGGGGTCCAGTGCTTGGGCCTTC
TCCTGGGTCATCTGCGGGGCCCTGCTCTATCG
